Addgene plasmid #234206: pAIP4_1JL1
Purpose: Heterologous protein expression of ribonuclease HI (RNase HI) in Escherichia coli
Depositing lab: Christopher Bahl. Depositing organization: AI Proteins. Publication: Facile, high-throughput protein purification enabled by high-efficiency protease elution. Cárcamo Noriega EN, Truebridge IS, Teets FD 3rd, Bowman JW 3rd, Rodriguez N, Howard TA, Bahl CD. Protein Sci. 2026 Sep;35(9):e70746. doi: 10.1002/pro.70746. PubMed 42555168.
Backbone
  Vector backbone: pET29b
  Backbone size w/o insert (bp): 5679
  Vector type: Bacterial Expression
Growth in bacteria
  Bacterial resistance: Kanamycin, 50 μg/mL
  Growth temperature: 37°C
  Growth strain: DH10B
  Copy number: High Copy
Gene/Insert
  Gene/Insert name: 1JL1 (alt names: RNH_ECOLI; Ribonuclease HI (RNase HI) (EC 3.1.26.4) (Ribonuclease H) (RNase H))
  Species: Escherichia coli
  Insert size (bp): 444
  Entrez Gene: rnhA (a.k.a. b0214, ECK0214, JW0204, cer, dasF, herA, rnh, sdrA, sin)
  Promoter: T7
  Tag / fusion protein: 10x HisTag-Smt3 (N terminal on backbone)
  Cloning method: Golden Gate
  Sequencing primers: 5′ T7-promoter; 3′ T7-Term
Resource information
  A portion of this plasmid was derived from a plasmid made by: Synthetic DNA
Terms and licenses: Academic/Nonprofit Terms; Industry Terms
Depositor comments: 5' cloning site: BsaI (destroyed), 3' cloning site: BsaI (destroyed)
How to cite: pAIP4_1JL1 was a gift from Christopher Bahl (Addgene plasmid # 234206 ; http://n2t.net/addgene:234206 ; RRID:Addgene_234206)
