[The description below was written by a language model from this plasmid's Addgene catalogue record and pLannotate feature annotations shown in this document.]
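Description:
pAIP4_1JL1 is a bacterial expression plasmid built on a pET29b backbone for producing Escherichia coli ribonuclease HI (rnhA; the insert name 1JL1 is the depositor's designation) in E. coli. It replicates from a ColE1/pMB1-type origin and retains the pBR322-derived bom and rop elements. The catalogue lists it as high copy, although rop normally moderates copy number. Selection is by kanamycin through an aph(3')-Ia resistance gene. An f1 origin is also present, along with small tetracycline-resistance gene fragments that are non-functional leftovers of the backbone lineage.

The expression cassette follows the standard pET layout. A T7 promoter is directly followed by a lac operator and the T7 gene 10 ribosome binding site, and a plasmid-borne lacI gene supplies the repressor. Transcription therefore depends on T7 RNA polymerase supplied by the host and is induced with IPTG or lactose. The open reading frame begins with an N-terminal polyhistidine tag, recorded as 10xHis, fused to yeast Smt3 (SUMO). The 444 bp rnhA coding sequence follows and was inserted by Golden Gate assembly, with both flanking BsaI sites destroyed.

The His tag allows capture on metal-affinity resin. The Smt3 domain is a recognition module for SUMO-specific protease, which can release the target protein. This fits the associated publication's theme of high-throughput purification by protease elution.

The annotation also shows a short His-tag fragment and a gene 10-derived fragment between the insert and the T7 terminator. These appear to be residual backbone sequence, and the record does not indicate whether they are translated. The synthetic insert makes this a construct for heterologous production and purification of RNase HI.
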