Features (pLannotate 1.2.2; 21 found; start..end, strand, type, name):
    781..1369    +  rep_origin     ori: high-copy-number ColE1/pMB1/pBR322/pUC origin of replication
   1555..1694    -  misc_feature   bom: basis of mobility region from pBR322
   1796..1987    -  CDS            rop: Rop protein, which maintains plasmids at low copy number; rop
   2004..2384    +  CDS            YPB1_ECOLX: Protein predicted: Swiss-Prot protein existence level 4. From Escherichia coli.
   2456..2747    -  CDS            TcR (fragment): tetracycline efflux protein; tet; confers resistance to tetracycline
   2762..2783    -  protein_bind   CAP binding site: CAP binding activates transcription in the presence of cAMP. E. coli catabolite activator protein
   2796..3878    -  CDS            lacI: lac repressor; lacI; The lac repressor binds to the lac operator to inhibit transcription in E. coli. This inhibition can be relieved by adding lactose or isopropyl-β-D-thiogalactopyranoside (IPTG).
   3879..3956    -  promoter       lacI promoter: lacI
   3964..4243    -  CDS            TcR (fragment): tetracycline efflux protein; tet; confers resistance to tetracycline
   4269..4287    +  promoter       T7 promoter: promoter for bacteriophage T7 RNA polymerase
   4288..4312    +  protein_bind   lac operator: The lac repressor binds to the lac operator to inhibit transcription in E. coli. This inhibition can be relieved by adding lactose or isopropyl-β-D-thiogalactopyranoside (IPTG). lac repressor encoded by lacI
   4327..4349    +  RBS            RBS: efficient ribosome binding site from bacteriophage T7 gene 10 (Olins and Rangwala, 1989)
   4381..4400    +  CDS            7xHis (fragment): 6xHis affinity tag
   4408..4704    +  CDS            SMT3: SMT3_YEAST - Experimental evidence at protein level: Swiss-Prot protein existence level 1. Not known; suppressor of MIF2 mutations. From Saccharomyces cerevisiae (strain ATCC 204508 / S288c) (Baker's yeast).
   4708..5151    +  CDS            rnhA: RNH_ECOLI - Also known as dasF, herA, rnh, sdrA. Experimental evidence at protein level: Swiss-Prot protein existence level 1. Endonuclease that specifically degrades the RNA of RNA-DNA hybrids. RNase H participates in DNA replication; it helps to specify the origin of genomic replication by suppressing initiation at origins other than the oriC locus; along with the 5'-3' exonuclease of pol1, it removes RNA primers from the Okazaki fragments of lagging strand synthesis; and it defines the origin of replication for ColE1-type plasmids by specific cleavage of an RNA preprimer. From Escherichia c
   5170..5187    +  CDS            9xHis (fragment): 9xHis affinity tag
   5197..5246    +  CDS            SET1 (fragment): solubility-enhancement tag derived from T7 phage gene 10B
   5254..5301    +  terminator     T7 terminator: transcription terminator for bacteriophage T7 RNA polymerase
   5338..5766    +  rep_origin     f1 ori (sequence partly withheld): f1 bacteriophage origin of replication; arrow indicates direction of (+) strand synthesis
   5819..5876    +  promoter       AmpR promoter (fragment): bla
   5885..659     -  CDS            KanR (across the origin): aminoglycoside phosphotransferase; aph(3')-Ia; confers resistance to kanamycin in bacteria or G418 (Geneticin®) in eukaryotes
>Addgene plasmid #234206 | pAIP4_1JL1 | addgene full sequence | sequence record 464171 | Addgene NGS Result
ACTCGTCCAACATCAATACAACCTATTAATTTCCCCTCGTCAAAAATAAGGTTATCAAGTGAGAAATCAC
CATGAGTGACGACTGAATCCGGTGAGAATGGCAAAAGTTTATGCATTTCTTTCCAGACTTGTTCAACAGG
CCAGCCATTACGCTCGTCATCAAAATCACTCGCATCAACCAAACCGTTATTCATTCGTGATTGCGCCTGA
GCGAGACGAAATACGCGATCGCTGTTAAAAGGACAATTACAAACAGGAATCGAATGCAACCGGCGCAGGA
ACACTGCCAGCGCATCAACAATATTTTCACCTGAATCAGGATATTCTTCTAATACCTGGAATGCTGTTTT
CCCGGGGATCGCAGTGGTGAGTAACCATGCATCATCAGGAGTACGGATAAAATGCTTGATGGTCGGAAGA
GGCATAAATTCCGTCAGCCAGTTTAGTCTGACCATCTCATCTGTAACATCATTGGCAACGCTACCTTTGC
CATGTTTCAGAAACAACTCTGGCGCATCGGGCTTCCCATACAATCGATAGATTGTCGCACCTGATTGCCC
GACATTATCGCGAGCCCATTTATACCCATATAAATCAGCATCCATGTTGGAATTTAATCGCGGCCTAGAG
CAAGACGTTTCCCGTTGAATATGGCTCATAACACCCCTTGTATTACTGTTTATGTAAGCAGACAGTTTTA
TTGTTCATGACCAAAATCCCTTAACGTGAGTTTTCGTTCCACTGAGCGTCAGACCCCGTAGAAAAGATCA
AAGGATCTTCTTGAGATCCTTTTTTTCTGCGCGTAATCTGCTGCTTGCAAACAAAAAAACCACCGCTACC
AGCGGTGGTTTGTTTGCCGGATCAAGAGCTACCAACTCTTTTTCCGAAGGTAACTGGCTTCAGCAGAGCG
CAGATACCAAATACTGTCCTTCTAGTGTAGCCGTAGTTAGGCCACCACTTCAAGAACTCTGTAGCACCGC
CTACATACCTCGCTCTGCTAATCCTGTTACCAGTGGCTGCTGCCAGTGGCGATAAGTCGTGTCTTACCGG
GTTGGACTCAAGACGATAGTTACCGGATAAGGCGCAGCGGTCGGGCTGAACGGGGGGTTCGTGCACACAG
CCCAGCTTGGAGCGAACGACCTACACCGAACTGAGATACCTACAGCGTGAGCTATGAGAAAGCGCCACGC
TTCCCGAAGGGAGAAAGGCGGACAGGTATCCGGTAAGCGGCAGGGTCGGAACAGGAGAGCGCACGAGGGA
GCTTCCAGGGGGAAACGCCTGGTATCTTTATAGTCCTGTCGGGTTTCGCCACCTCTGACTTGAGCGTCGA
TTTTTGTGATGCTCGTCAGGGGGGCGGAGCCTATGGAAAAACGCCAGCAACGCGGCCTTTTTACGGTTCC
TGGCCTTTTGCTGGCCTTTTGCTCACATGTTCTTTCCTGCGTTATCCCCTGATTCTGTGGATAACCGTAT
TACCGCCTTTGAGTGAGCTGATACCGCTCGCCGCAGCCGAACGACCGAGCGCAGCGAGTCAGTGAGCGAG
GAAGCGGAAGAGCGCCTGATGCGGTATTTTCTCCTTACGCATCTGTGCGGTATTTCACACCGCAATGGTG
CACTCTCAGTACAATCTGCTCTGATGCCGCATAGTTAAGCCAGTATACACTCCGCTATCGCTACGTGACT
GGGTCATGGCTGCGCCCCGACACCCGCCAACACCCGCTGACGCGCCCTGACGGGCTTGTCTGCTCCCGGC
ATCCGCTTACAGACAAGCTGTGACCGTCTCCGGGAGCTGCATGTGTCAGAGGTTTTCACCGTCATCACCG
AAACGCGCGAGGCAGCTGCGGTAAAGCTCATCAGCGTGGTCGTGAAGCGATTCACAGATGTCTGCCTGTT
CATCCGCGTCCAGCTCGTTGAGTTTCTCCAGAAGCGTTAATGTCTGGCTTCTGATAAAGCGGGCCATGTT
AAGGGCGGTTTTTTCCTGTTTGGTCACTGATGCCTCCGTGTAAGGGGGATTTCTGTTCATGGGGGTAATG
ATACCGATGAAACGAGAGAGGATGCTCACGATACGGGTTACTGATGATGAACATGCCCGGTTACTGGAAC
GTTGTGAGGGTAAACAACTGGCGGTATGGATGCGGCGGGACCAGAGAAAAATCACTCAGGGTCAATGCCA
GCGCTTCGTTAATACAGATGTAGGTGTTCCACAGGGTAGCCAGCAGCATCCTGCGATGCAGATCCGGAAC
ATAATGGTGCAGGGCGCTGACTTCCGCGTTTCCAGACTTTACGAAACACGGAAACCGAAGACCATTCATG
TTGTTGCTCAGGTCGCAGACGTTTTGCAGCAGCAGTCGCTTCACGTTCGCTCGCGTATCGGTGATTCATT
CTGCTAACCAGTAAGGCAACCCCGCCAGCCTAGCCGGGTCCTCAACGACAGGAGCACGATCATGCGCACC
CGTGGGGCCGCCATGCCGGCGATAATGGCCTGCTTCTCGCCGAAACGTTTGGTGGCGGGACCAGTGACGA
AGGCTTGAGCGAGGGCGTGCAAGATTCCGAATACCGCAAGCGACAGGCCGATCATCGTCGCGCTCCAGCG
AAAGCGGTCCTCGCCGAAAATGACCCAGAGCGCTGCCGGCACCTGTCCTACGAGTTGCATGATAAAGAAG
ACAGTCATAAGTGCGGCGACGATAGTCATGCCCCGCGCCCACCGGAAGGAGCTGACTGGGTTGAAGGCTC
TCAAGGGCATCGGTCGAGATCCCGGTGCCTAATGAGTGAGCTAACTTACATTAATTGCGTTGCGCTCACT
GCCCGCTTTCCAGTCGGGAAACCTGTCGTGCCAGCTGCATTAATGAATCGGCCAACGCGCGGGGAGAGGC
GGTTTGCGTATTGGGCGCCAGGGTGGTTTTTCTTTTCACCAGTGAGACGGGCAACAGCTGATTGCCCTTC
ACCGCCTGGCCCTGAGAGAGTTGCAGCAAGCGGTCCACGCTGGTTTGCCCCAGCAGGCGAAAATCCTGTT
TGATGGTGGTTAACGGCGGGATATAACATGAGCTGTCTTCGGTATCGTCGTATCCCACTACCGAGATGTC
CGCACCAACGCGCAGCCCGGACTCGGTAATGGCGCGCATTGCGCCCAGCGCCATCTGATCGTTGGCAACC
AGCATCGCAGTGGGAACGATGCCCTCATTCAGCATTTGCATGGTTTGTTGAAAACCGGACATGGCACTCC
AGTCGCCTTCCCGTTCCGCTATCGGCTGAATTTGATTGCGAGTGAGATATTTATGCCAGCCAGCCAGACG
CAGACGCGCCGAGACAGAACTTAATGGGCCCGCTAACAGCGCGATTTGCTGGTGACCCAATGCGACCAGA
TGCTCCACGCCCAGTCGCGTACCGTCTTCATGGGAGAAAATAATACTGTTGATGGGTGTCTGGTCAGAGA
CATCAAGAAATAACGCCGGAACATTAGTGCAGGCAGCTTCCACAGCAATGGCATCCTGGTCATCCAGCGG
ATAGTTAATGATCAGCCCACTGACGCGTTGCGCGAGAAGATTGTGCACCGCCGCTTTACAGGCTTCGACG
CCGCTTCGTTCTACCATCGACACCACCACGCTGGCACCCAGTTGATCGGCGCGAGATTTAATCGCCGCGA
CAATTTGCGACGGCGCGTGCAGGGCCAGACTGGAGGTGGCAACGCCAATCAGCAACGACTGTTTGCCCGC
CAGTTGTTGTGCCACGCGGTTGGGAATGTAATTCAGCTCCGCCATCGCCGCTTCCACTTTTTCCCGCGTT
TTCGCAGAAACGTGGCTGGCCTGGTTCACCACGCGGGAAACGGTCTGATAAGAGACACCGGCATACTCTG
CGACATCGTATAACGTTACTGGTTTCACATTCACCACCCTGAATTGACTCTCTTCCGGGCGCTATCATGC
CATACCGCGAAAGGTTTTGCGCCATTCGATGGTGTCCGGGATCTCGACGCTCTCCCTTATGCGACTCCTG
CATTAGGAAGCAGCCCAGTAGTAGGTTGAGGCCGTTGAGCACCGCCGCCGCAAGGAATGGTGCATGCAAG
GAGATGGCGCCCAACAGTCCCCCGGCCACGGGGCCTGCCACCATACCCACGCCGAAACAAGCGCTCATGA
GCCCGAAGTGGCGAGCCCGATCTTCCCCATCGGTGATGTCGGCGATATAGGCGCCAGCAACCGCACCTGT
GGCGCCGGTGATGCCGGCCACGATGCGTCCGGCGTAGAGGATCGAGATCGATCTCGATCCCGCGAAATTA
ATACGACTCACTATAGGGGAATTGTGAGCGGATAACAATTCCCCTCTAGAAATAATTTTGTTTAACTTTA
AGAAGGAGATATACATATGATGGCGAAGATTCATCACCATCATCACCATCACCATCACCACGGTAGCCTG
CAAGATTCGGAAGTCAACCAAGAAGCAAAGCCGGAAGTCAAGCCGGAAGTGAAACCGGAAACCCATATTA
ACCTGAAAGTTAGTGACGGCAGCTCTGAAATTTTCTTTAAGATCAAAAAGACCACGCCGCTGCGTCGCCT
GATGGAAGCGTTTGCCAAACGTCAGGGCAAGGAAATGGATAGCCTGCGTTTCCTGTATGACGGTATTCGC
ATCCAGGCAGATCAAGCGCCGGAAGACCTGGACATGGAAGACAACGACATCATTGAAGCCCACCGTGAAC
AGATTGGCGGCTCTGGACAAGTAGAAATATTTACAGCTGGATCAGCATTAGGTAATCCGGGTCCGGGCGG
TTACGGCGCAATCCTGCGTTATAGAGGCCGTGAAAAAACGTTCAGCGCAGGCTACACCCGTACCACCAAC
AATCGTATGGAACTGATGGCTGCGATCGTGGCGTTGGAGGCGCTGAAAGAGCACGCCGAAGTTATTCTCT
CCACCGACAGCCAATATGTGCGCCAAGGTATTACCCAGTGGATCCACAACTGGAAGAAGCGCGGTTGGAA
GACCGCTGACAAAAAACCGGTTAAGAACGTCGATCTGTGGCAACGTCTGGATGCGGCCTTGGGCCAGCAT
CAGATTAAATGGGAGTGGGTGAAGGGCCACGCGGGTCATCCGGAGAACGAGCGCGCGGACGAACTGGCAC
GTGCGGCGGCTATGAACCCAACGCTGGAAGATACTGGTTACGGTTCGTAATGACTCGAGCACCACCACCA
CCACCACTGAGATCCGGCTGCTAACAAAGCCCGAAAGGAAGCTGAGTTGGCTGCTGCCACCGCTGAGCAA
TAACTAGCATAACCCCTTGGGGCCTCTAAACGGGTCTTGAGGGGTTTTTTGCTGAAAGGAGGAACTATAT
CCGGATTGGCGAATGGG
[124 nt withheld, positions 5338-5461]
C
[91 nt withheld, positions 5463-5553]
A
[49 nt withheld, positions 5555-5603]
CCTTTGACGTTGGAGTCCACGTTCTTT
[37 nt withheld, positions 5631-5667]
ACCCTATCTCGGTCTATTCTTTTGATTTATAAGGGATTTTGCCGATTTCGGCCTATTGGTTAAAAAATGA
GCTGATTTAACAAAAATTTAACGCGAATTTTAACAAAATATTAACGCTTACAATTTAGGTGGCACTTTTC
GGGGAAATGTGCGCGGAACCCCTATTTGTTTATTTTTCTAAATACATTCAAATATGTATCCGCTCATGAA
TTAATTCTTAGAAAAACTCATCGAGCATCAAATGAAACTGCAATTTATTCATATCAGGATTATCAATACC
ATATTTTTGAAAAAGCCGTTTCTGTAATGAAGGAGAAAACTCACCGAGGCAGTTCCATAGGATGGCAAGA
TCCTGGTATCGGTCTGCGATTCCG
